Addgene plasmid #137711: dCas9-3×RFP-P2A-CASANOVA/gRNA telo
Purpose: Vector co-expressing dCas9-3×RFP-P2A-CASANOVA and sgRNA telo
Depositing lab: Dominik Niopek. Depositing organization: Universitaet Heidelberg.
Backbone
  Vector backbone: Lentiviral vector
  Vector type: Mammalian Expression, Lentiviral, CRISPR, Synthetic Biology
Growth in bacteria
  Bacterial resistance: Ampicillin, 100 μg/mL
  Growth temperature: 37°C
  Growth strain: NEB Stable
  Copy number: High Copy
Gene/Insert
  Gene/Insert name: dCas9-3×RFP-P2A-CASANOVA/gRNA telo
  Species: Synthetic
  Promoter: CMV
  Cloning method: Unknown
  Sequencing primers: 5′ CMV-fw
Terms and licenses: Academic/Nonprofit Terms; Industry Terms: Not Available to Industry
How to cite: dCas9-3×RFP-P2A-CASANOVA/gRNA telo was a gift from Dominik Niopek (Addgene plasmid # 137711 ; http://n2t.net/addgene:137711 ; RRID:Addgene_137711)
