[The description below was written by a language model from this plasmid's Addgene catalogue record and pLannotate feature annotations shown in this document.]
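Description:
dCas9-3×RFP-P2A-CASANOVA/gRNA telo is a 14,150-nt HIV-1-based lentiviral plasmid for mammalian expression. It is propagated in E. coli through a high-copy ColE1/pUC-type origin and selected with ampicillin (AmpR/β-lactamase). The viral framework comprises a truncated 5' LTR, the Ψ packaging signal with a gag fragment, the Rev response element, cPPT/CTS, a WPRE and a self-inactivating ΔU3 3' LTR.

Between the LTRs, a CMV enhancer/promoter drives the main open reading frame. Short tet-operator-like fragments are annotated just downstream of the promoter, which may indicate a tetracycline-regulatable CMV variant, although the record lists the promoter only as CMV. The coding region is annotated as Streptococcus pyogenes Cas9, which the catalogue entry names as dCas9 (the nuclease-inactive form). It is followed by three tandem mCherry copies, giving a bright red DNA-binding probe. According to the construct name, a P2A self-cleaving peptide then separates this fusion from CASANOVA. Neither P2A nor CASANOVA is annotated as such. The feature called miniSOG in this region probably reflects a LOV-type flavin-binding photosensor domain within CASANOVA, since miniSOG is itself derived from a plant LOV domain. The record does not describe how CASANOVA works. A human U6 promoter followed by an S. pyogenes gRNA scaffold expresses the "telo" guide, presumably directed at telomeric repeats. This cassette lies downstream of the 3' LTR, so by these coordinates it would be delivered by plasmid transfection but not carried in a packaged viral genome.

The stated purpose is simply co-expression of dCas9-3×RFP-P2A-CASANOVA with the telo sgRNA. The design fits imaging of dCas9 recruitment to a repetitive genomic locus as a readout of CASANOVA's effect.
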