Features (pLannotate 1.2.2; 32 found; start..end, strand, type, name):
    377..634     +  LTR            5' LTR (truncated): truncated 5' long terminal repeat (LTR) from HIV-1
    681..806     +  misc_feature   HIV-1 Ψ: packaging signal of human immunodeficiency virus type 1
    790..1128    +  CDS            HIV-1 gag (fragment): gag protein from human immunodeficiency virus 1; gag
   1303..1536    +  misc_feature   RRE: The Rev response element (RRE) of HIV-1 allows for Rev-dependent mRNA export from the nucleus to the cytoplasm.
   1913..2013    +  CDS            Rev (fragment): human immunodeficiency virus 1 (HIV-1) Rev protein; rev; enhances nuclear export of unspliced and incompletely spliced viral mRNAs
   2058..2175    +  misc_feature   cPPT/CTS: central polypurine tract and central termination sequence of HIV-1
   2299..2602    +  enhancer       CMV enhancer: human cytomegalovirus immediate early enhancer
   2603..2806    +  promoter       CMV promoter: human cytomegalovirus (CMV) immediate early promoter
   2808..2827    +  promoter       PLtetO-1 promoter (fragment): modified phage lambda PL promoter with tet operator sites (Lutz and Bujard, 1997)
   2829..2848    +  promoter       PLtetO-1 promoter (fragment): modified phage lambda PL promoter with tet operator sites (Lutz and Bujard, 1997)
   2856..2889    +  promoter       TRE3GV promoter (fragment): 3rd-generation Tet-responsive promoter that can be activated by binding of Tet-On® 3G, optimized for retroviral and lentiviral vectors
   3025..7125    +  CDS            Cas9: Cas9 (Csn1) endonuclease from the Streptococcus pyogenes Type II CRISPR/Cas system generates RNA-guided double strand breaks in DNA
   7177..7884    +  CDS            mCherry: mCherry is a basic (constitutively fluorescent) red fluorescent protein published in 2004, derived from Discosoma sp.. It is reported to be a very rapidly-maturing monomer with low acid sensitivity.
   7903..8610    +  CDS            mCherry: mCherry is a basic (constitutively fluorescent) red fluorescent protein published in 2004, derived from Discosoma sp.. It is reported to be a very rapidly-maturing monomer with low acid sensitivity.
   8629..9336    +  CDS            mCherry: mCherry is a basic (constitutively fluorescent) red fluorescent protein published in 2004, derived from Discosoma sp.. It is reported to be a very rapidly-maturing monomer with low acid sensitivity.
   9670..9987    +  CDS            miniSOG: miniSOG is a basic (constitutively fluorescent) cyan fluorescent protein published in 2011, derived from Arabidopsis thaliana. It requires the cofactor flavin for fluorescence.
  10151..10739   +  misc_feature   WPRE: woodchuck hepatitis virus posttranscriptional regulatory element
  10747..10812   +  CDS            nef (fragment): NEF_HV1Z2 - Experimental evidence at protein level: Swiss-Prot protein existence level 1. Extracellular Nef protein targets CD4(+) T-lymphocytes for apoptosis by interacting with CXCR4 surface receptors. From Human immunodeficiency virus type 1 group M subtype D (isolate Z2/CDC-Z34) (HIV-1).
  10814..11047   +  LTR            3' LTR (ΔU3): self-inactivating 3' long terminal repeat (LTR) from HIV-1
  11143..11383   +  promoter       U6 promoter: RNA polymerase III promoter for human U6 snRNA
  11413..11488   +  misc_RNA       gRNA scaffold: guide RNA scaffold for the Streptococcus pyogenes CRISPR/Cas9 system
  11641..11745   +  promoter       AmpR promoter: bla
  11746..12606   +  CDS            AmpR: β-lactamase; bla; confers resistance to ampicillin, carbenicillin, and related antibiotics
  12777..13365   +  rep_origin     ori: high-copy-number ColE1/pMB1/pBR322/pUC origin of replication
  13548..13602   +  CDS            lacI (fragment): lac repressor; lacI; The lac repressor binds to the lac operator to inhibit transcription in E. coli. This inhibition can be relieved by adding lactose or isopropyl-β-D-thiogalactopyranoside (IPTG).
  13608..13701   +  rep_origin     SV40 ori (fragment): SV40 origin of replication
  13726..13763   +  CDS            lacI (fragment): lac repressor; lacI; The lac repressor binds to the lac operator to inhibit transcription in E. coli. This inhibition can be relieved by adding lactose or isopropyl-β-D-thiogalactopyranoside (IPTG).
  13776..13797   +  protein_bind   CAP binding site: CAP binding activates transcription in the presence of cAMP. E. coli catabolite activator protein
  13812..13842   +  promoter       lac promoter: promoter for the E. coli lac operon
  13846..13868   +  protein_bind   lac operator (fragment): The lac repressor binds to the lac operator to inhibit transcription in E. coli. This inhibition can be relieved by adding lactose or isopropyl-β-D-thiogalactopyranoside (IPTG). lac repressor encoded by lacI
  13900..13983   +  polyA_signal   SV40 poly(A) signal (fragment): SV40 polyadenylation signal
  14150..329     +  CDS            nef (fragment) (across the origin): NEF_HV1BR - Experimental evidence at protein level: Swiss-Prot protein existence level 1. Extracellular Nef protein targets CD4(+) T-lymphocytes for apoptosis by interacting with CXCR4 surface receptors (PubMed:14990729). From Human immunodeficiency virus type 1 group M subtype B (isolate BRU/LAI) (HIV-1).
>Addgene plasmid #137711 | dCas9-3×RFP-P2A-CASANOVA/gRNA telo | addgene full sequence | sequence record 273733 | Addgene NGS Result
TGGAAGGGCTAATTCACTCCCAAAGAAGACAAGATATCCTTGATCTGTGGATCTACCACACACAAGGCTA
CTTCCCTGATTAGCAGAACTACACACCAGGGCCAGGGGTCAGATATCCACTGACCTTTGGATGGTGCTAC
AAGCTAGTACCAGTTGAGCCAGATAAGGTAGAAGAGGCCAATAAAGGAGAGAACACCAGCTTGTTACACC
CTGTGAGCCTGCATGGGATGGATGACCCGGAGAGAGAAGTGTTAGAGTGGAGGTTTGACAGCCGCCTAGC
ATTTCATCACGTGGCCCGAGAGCTGCATCCGGAGTACTTCAAGAACTGCTGATATCGAGCTTGCTACAAG
GGACTTTCCGCTGGGGACTTTCCAGGGAGGCGTGGCCTGGGCGGGACTGGGGAGTGGCGAGCCCTCAGAT
CCTGCATATAAGCAGCTGCTTTTTGCCTGTACTGGGTCTCTCTGGTTAGACCAGATCTGAGCCTGGGAGC
TCTCTGGCTAACTAGGGAACCCACTGCTTAAGCCTCAATAAAGCTTGCCTTGAGTGCTTCAAGTAGTGTG
TGCCCGTCTGTTGTGTGACTCTGGTAACTAGAGATCCCTCAGACCCTTTTAGTCAGTGTGGAAAATCTCT
AGCAGTGGCGCCCGAACAGGGACTTGAAAGCGAAAGGGAAACCAGAGGAGCTCTCTCGACGCAGGACTCG
GCTTGCTGAAGCGCGCACGGCAAGAGGCGAGGGGCGGCGACTGGTGAGTACGCCAAAAATTTTGACTAGC
GGAGGCTAGAAGGAGAGAGATGGGTGCGAGAGCGTCAGTATTAAGCGGGGGAGAATTAGATCGCGATGGG
AAAAAATTCGGTTAAGGCCAGGGGGAAAGAAAAAATATAAATTAAAACATATAGTATGGGCAAGCAGGGA
GCTAGAACGATTCGCAGTTAATCCTGGCCTGTTAGAAACATCAGAAGGCTGTAGACAAATACTGGGACAG
CTACAACCATCCCTTCAGACAGGATCAGAAGAACTTAGATCATTATATAATACAGTAGCAACCCTCTATT
GTGTGCATCAAAGGATAGAGATAAAAGACACCAAGGAAGCTTTAGACAAGATAGAGGAAGAGCAAAACAA
AAGTAAGACCACCGCACAGCAAGCGGCCGGCCGCTGATCTTCAGACCTGGAGGAGGAGATATGAGGGACA
ATTGGAGAAGTGAATTATATAAATATAAAGTAGTAAAAATTGAACCATTAGGAGTAGCACCCACCAAGGC
AAAGAGAAGAGTGGTGCAGAGAGAAAAAAGAGCAGTGGGAATAGGAGCTTTGTTCCTTGGGTTCTTGGGA
GCAGCAGGAAGCACTATGGGCGCAGCGTCAATGACGCTGACGGTACAGGCCAGACAATTATTGTCTGGTA
TAGTGCAGCAGCAGAACAATTTGCTGAGGGCTATTGAGGCGCAACAGCATCTGTTGCAACTCACAGTCTG
GGGCATCAAGCAGCTCCAGGCAAGAATCCTGGCTGTGGAAAGATACCTAAAGGATCAACAGCTCCTGGGG
ATTTGGGGTTGCTCTGGAAAACTCATTTGCACCACTGCTGTGCCTTGGAATGCTAGTTGGAGTAATAAAT
CTCTGGAACAGATTTGGAATCACACGACCTGGATGGAGTGGGACAGAGAAATTAACAATTACACAAGCTT
AATACACTCCTTAATTGAAGAATCGCAAAACCAGCAAGAAAAGAATGAACAAGAATTATTGGAATTAGAT
AAATGGGCAAGTTTGTGGAATTGGTTTAACATAACAAATTGGCTGTGGTATATAAAATTATTCATAATGA
TAGTAGGAGGCTTGGTAGGTTTAAGAATAGTTTTTGCTGTACTTTCTATAGTGAATAGAGTTAGGCAGGG
ATATTCACCATTATCGTTTCAGACCCACCTCCCAACCCCGAGGGGACCCGACAGGCCCGAAGGAATAGAA
GAAGAAGGTGGAGAGAGAGACAGAGACAGATCCATTCGATTAGTGAACGGATCTCGACGGTATCGCCGAA
TTGACAAATGGCAGTATTCATCCACAATTTTAAAAGAAAAGGGGGGATTGGGGGGTACAGTGCAGGGGAA
AGAATAGTAGACATAATAGCAACAGACATACAAACTAAAGAATTACAAAAACAAATTACAAAAATTCAAA
ATTTTCGGGTTTATTACAGGGACAGCAGAGATCCAGTTTGGACTAGCGATGCTAGCTGATGCGGGCCCTA
GTTATTAATAGTAATCAATTACGGGGTCATTAGTTCATAGCCCATATATGGAGTTCCGCGTTACATAACT
TACGGTAAATGGCCCGCCTGGCTGACCGCCCAACGACCCCCGCCCATTGACGTCAATAATGACGTATGTT
CCCATAGTAACGCCAATAGGGACTTTCCATTGACGTCAATGGGTGGAGTATTTACGGTAAACTGCCCACT
TGGCAGTACATCAAGTGTATCATATGCCAAGTACGCCCCCTATTGACGTCAATGACGGTAAATGGCCCGC
CTGGCATTATGCCCAGTACATGACCTTATGGGACTTTCCTACTTGGCAGTACATCTACGTATTAGTCATC
GCTATTACCATGGTGATGCGGTTTTGGCAGTACATCAATGGGCGTGGATAGCGGTTTGACTCACGGGGAT
TTCCAAGTCTCCACCCCATTGACGTCAATGGGAGTTTGTTTTGGCACCAAAATCAACGGGACTTTCCAAA
ATGTCGTAACAACTCCGCCCCATTGACGCAAATGGGCGGTAGGCGTGTACGGTGGGAGGTCTATATAAGC
AGAGCTCTCCCTATCAGTGATAGAGATCTCCCTATCAGTGATAGAGATCGTCGACGAGCTCGTTTAGTGA
ACCGTCAGATCGCCTGGAGACGCCATCCACGCTGTTTTGACCTCCATAGAAGACACCGGGACCGATCCAG
CCTACCGGTTAAGGTGAACGCGTGCAGGCTGGCGCCACCATGGCCCCTAAAAAGAAACGCAAGGTCGAAT
TCGGAAGCGGAAGCGACAAGAAGTACTCCATTGGGCTCGCTATCGGTACCAACAGCGTCGGCTGGGCCGT
CATTACGGACGAGTACAAGGTGCCGAGCAAAAAATTCAAAGTTCTGGGCAATACCGATCGCCACAGCATA
AAGAAGAACCTCATTGGAGCCCTCCTGTTCGACTCCGGGGAGACGGCCGAAGCCACGCGGCTCAAAAGAA
CAGCACGGCGCAGATATACCCGCAGAAAGAATCGGATCTGCTACCTGCAGGAGATCTTTAGTAATGAGAT
GGCTAAGGTGGATGACTCTTTCTTCCATAGGCTGGAGGAGTCCTTTTTGGTGGAGGAGGATAAAAAGCAC
GAGCGCCACCCAATCTTTGGCAATATCGTGGACGAGGTGGCGTACCATGAAAAGTACCCAACCATATATC
ATCTGAGGAAGAAGCTGGTAGACAGTACTGATAAGGCTGACTTGCGGTTGATCTATCTCGCGCTGGCGCA
CATGATCAAATTTCGGGGACACTTCCTCATCGAGGGGGACCTGAACCCAGACAACAGCGATGTCGACAAA
CTCTTTATCCAACTGGTTCAGACTTACAATCAGCTTTTCGAGGAGAACCCGATCAACGCATCCGGCGTTG
ACGCCAAAGCAATCCTGAGCGCTAGGCTGTCCAAATCCCGGCGGCTCGAAAACCTCATCGCACAGCTCCC
TGGGGAGAAGAAGAACGGCCTGTTTGGTAATCTTATCGCCCTGTCACTCGGGCTGACCCCCAACTTTAAA
TCTAACTTCGACCTGGCCGAAGATGCCAAGCTGCAACTGAGCAAAGACACCTACGATGATGATCTCGACA
ATCTGCTGGCCCAGATCGGCGACCAGTACGCAGACCTTTTTTTGGCGGCAAAGAACCTGTCAGACGCCAT
TCTGCTGAGTGATATTCTGCGAGTGAACACGGAGATCACCAAAGCTCCGCTGAGCGCTAGTATGATCAAG
CGCTATGATGAGCACCACCAAGACTTGACTTTGCTGAAGGCCCTTGTCAGACAGCAACTGCCTGAGAAGT
ACAAGGAAATTTTCTTCGATCAGTCTAAAAATGGCTACGCCGGATACATTGACGGCGGAGCAAGCCAGGA
GGAATTTTACAAATTTATTAAGCCCATCTTGGAAAAAATGGACGGCACCGAGGAGCTGCTGGTAAAGCTG
AACAGAGAAGATCTGTTGCGCAAACAGCGCACTTTCGACAATGGAAGCATCCCCCACCAGATTCACCTGG
GCGAACTGCACGCTATCCTCAGGCGGCAAGAGGATTTCTACCCCTTTTTGAAAGATAACAGGGAAAAGAT
TGAGAAAATCCTCACATTTCGGATACCCTACTATGTAGGCCCCCTCGCTCGGGGAAATTCCAGATTCGCG
TGGATGACTCGCAAATCAGAAGAGACCATCACTCCCTGGAACTTCGAGGAAGTCGTGGATAAGGGGGCCT
CTGCCCAGTCCTTCATCGAAAGGATGACTAACTTTGATAAAAATCTGCCTAACGAAAAGGTGCTTCCTAA
ACACTCTCTGCTGTACGAGTACTTCACAGTTTATAACGAGCTCACCAAGGTCAAATACGTCACAGAAGGG
ATGAGAAAGCCAGCATTCCTGTCTGGAGAGCAGAAGAAAGCTATCGTGGACCTCCTCTTCAAGACGAACC
GGAAAGTTACCGTGAAACAGCTCAAAGAAGACTATTTCAAAAAGATTGAATGTTTCGACTCTGTTGAAAT
CAGCGGAGTGGAGGATCGCTTCAACGCATCCCTGGGAACGTATCACGATCTCCTGAAAATCATTAAAGAC
AAGGACTTCCTGGACAATGAGGAGAACGAGGACATTCTTGAGGACATTGTCCTCACCCTTACGTTGTTTG
AAGATAGGGAGATGATTGAAGAACGCTTGAAAACTTACGCTCATCTCTTCGACGACAAAGTCATGAAACA
GCTCAAGAGACGCCGATATACAGGATGGGGGCGGCTGTCAAGAAAACTGATCAATGGCATCCGAGACAAG
CAGAGTGGAAAGACAATCCTGGATTTTCTTAAGTCCGATGGATTTGCCAACCGGAACTTCATGCAGTTGA
TCCATGATGACTCTCTCACCTTTAAGGAGGACATCCAGAAAGCACAAGTTTCTGGCCAGGGGGACAGTCT
TCACGAGCACATCGCTAATCTTGCAGGTAGCCCAGCTATCAAAAAGGGAATACTGCAGACCGTTAAGGTC
GTGGATGAACTCGTCAAAGTAATGGGAAGGCATAAGCCCGAGAATATCGTTATCGAGATGGCCCGAGAGA
ACCAAACTACCCAGAAGGGACAGAAGAACAGTAGGGAAAGGATGAAGAGGATTGAAGAGGGTATAAAAGA
ACTGGGGTCCCAAATCCTTAAGGAACACCCAGTTGAAAACACCCAGCTTCAGAATGAGAAGCTCTACCTG
TACTACCTGCAGAACGGCAGGGACATGTACGTGGATCAGGAACTGGACATCAACCGGTTGTCCGACTACG
ACGTGGATGCTATCGTGCCCCAAAGCTTTCTCAAAGATGATTCTATTGATAATAAAGTGTTGACAAGATC
CGATAAAAATAGAGGGAAGAGTGATAACGTCCCCTCAGAAGAAGTTGTCAAGAAAATGAAAAATTATTGG
CGGCAGCTGCTGAACGCCAAACTGATCACACAACGGAAGTTCGATAATCTGACTAAGGCTGAACGAGGTG
GCCTGTCTGAGTTGGATAAAGCCGGCTTCATCAAAAGGCAGCTTGTTGAGACACGCCAGATCACCAAGCA
CGTGGCCCAAATTCTCGATTCACGCATGAACACCAAGTACGATGAAAATGACAAACTGATTCGAGAGGTG
AAAGTTATTACTCTGAAGTCTAAGCTGGTCTCAGATTTCAGAAAGGACTTTCAGTTTTATAAGGTGAGAG
AGATCAACAATTACCACCATGCGCATGATGCCTACCTGAATGCAGTGGTAGGCACTGCACTTATCAAAAA
ATATCCCAAGCTGGAATCTGAATTTGTTTACGGAGACTATAAAGTGTACGATGTTAGGAAAATGATCGCA
AAGTCTGAGCAGGAAATAGGCAAGGCCACCGCTAAGTACTTCTTTTACAGCAATATTATGAATTTTTTCA
AGACCGAGATTACACTGGCCAATGGAGAGATTCGGAAGCGACCACTTATCGAAACAAACGGAGAAACAGG
AGAAATCGTGTGGGACAAGGGTAGGGATTTCGCGACAGTCCGCAAGGTCCTGTCCATGCCGCAGGTGAAC
ATCGTTAAAAAGACCGAAGTACAGACCGGAGGCTTCTCCAAGGAAAGTATCCTCCCGAAAAGGAACAGCG
ACAAGCTGATCGCACGCAAAAAAGATTGGGACCCCAAGAAATACGGCGGATTCGATTCTCCTACAGTCGC
TTACAGTGTACTGGTTGTGGCCAAAGTGGAGAAAGGGAAGTCTAAAAAACTCAAAAGCGTCAAGGAACTG
CTGGGCATCACAATCATGGAGCGATCCAGCTTCGAGAAAAACCCCATCGACTTTCTCGAAGCGAAAGGAT
ATAAAGAGGTCAAAAAAGACCTCATCATTAAGCTGCCCAAGTACTCTCTCTTTGAGCTTGAAAACGGCCG
GAAACGAATGCTCGCTAGTGCGGGCGAGCTGCAGAAAGGTAACGAGCTGGCACTGCCCTCTAAATACGTT
AATTTCTTGTATCTGGCCAGCCACTATGAAAAGCTCAAAGGGTCTCCCGAAGATAATGAGCAGAAGCAGC
TGTTCGTGGAACAACACAAACACTACCTTGATGAGATCATCGAGCAAATAAGCGAGTTCTCCAAAAGAGT
GATCCTCGCCGACGCTAACCTCGATAAGGTGCTTTCTGCTTACAATAAGCACAGGGATAAGCCCATCAGG
GAGCAGGCAGAAAACATTATCCACTTGTTTACTCTGACCAACTTGGGCGCGCCTGCAGCCTTCAAGTACT
TCGACACCACCATAGACAGAAAGCGGTACACCTCTACAAAGGAGGTCCTGGACGCCACACTGATTCATCA
GTCAATTACGGGGCTCTATGAAACAAGAATCGACCTCTCTCAGCTCGGTGGAGACGGCTCTACTAGTGGC
TCTCCCAAGAAGAAGAGGAAGGTAGGATCCGGAAGTATGGTGAGCAAGGGCGAGGAGGATAACATGGCCA
TCATCAAGGAGTTCATGCGCTTCAAGGTGCACATGGAGGGCTCCGTGAACGGCCACGAGTTCGAGATCGA
GGGCGAGGGCGAGGGCCGCCCCTACGAGGGCACCCAGACCGCCAAGCTGAAGGTGACCAAGGGTGGCCCC
CTGCCCTTCGCCTGGGACATCCTGTCCCCTCAGTTCATGTACGGCTCCAAGGCCTACGTGAAGCACCCCG
CCGACATCCCCGACTACTTGAAGCTGTCCTTCCCCGAGGGCTTCAAGTGGGAGCGCGTGATGAACTTCGA
GGACGGCGGCGTGGTGACCGTGACCCAGGACTCCTCACTGCAGGACGGCGAGTTCATCTACAAGGTGAAG
CTGCGCGGCACCAACTTCCCCTCCGACGGCCCCGTAATGCAGAAGAAGACCATGGGCTGGGAGGCCTCCT
CCGAGCGGATGTACCCCGAGGACGGCGCCCTGAAGGGCGAGATCAAGCAGAGGCTGAAGCTGAAGGACGG
CGGCCACTACGACGCTGAGGTCAAGACCACCTACAAGGCCAAGAAGCCCGTGCAGCTGCCCGGCGCCTAC
AACGTCAACATCAAGTTGGACATCACCTCCCACAACGAGGACTACACCATCGTGGAACAGTACGAACGCG
CTGAGGGCCGCCACTCCACCGGCGGCATGGACGAGCTGTACAAGTCTGGCGGCCGCTCTGGCATGGTGAG
CAAGGGCGAGGAGGATAACATGGCCATCATCAAGGAGTTCATGCGCTTCAAGGTGCACATGGAGGGCTCC
GTGAACGGCCACGAGTTCGAGATCGAGGGCGAGGGCGAGGGCCGCCCCTACGAGGGCACCCAGACCGCCA
AGCTGAAGGTGACCAAGGGTGGCCCCCTGCCCTTCGCCTGGGACATCCTGTCCCCTCAGTTCATGTACGG
CTCCAAGGCCTACGTGAAGCACCCCGCCGACATCCCCGACTACTTGAAGCTGTCCTTCCCCGAGGGCTTC
AAGTGGGAGCGCGTGATGAACTTCGAGGACGGCGGCGTGGTGACCGTGACCCAGGACTCCTCACTGCAGG
ACGGCGAGTTCATCTACAAGGTGAAGCTGCGCGGCACCAACTTCCCCTCCGACGGCCCCGTAATGCAGAA
GAAGACCATGGGCTGGGAGGCCTCCTCCGAGCGGATGTACCCCGAGGACGGCGCCCTGAAGGGCGAGATC
AAGCAGAGGCTGAAGCTGAAGGACGGCGGCCACTACGACGCTGAGGTCAAGACCACCTACAAGGCCAAGA
AGCCCGTGCAGCTGCCCGGCGCCTACAACGTCAACATCAAGTTGGACATCACCTCCCACAACGAGGACTA
CACCATCGTGGAACAGTACGAACGCGCTGAGGGCCGCCACTCCACCGGCGGCATGGACGAGCTGTACAAG
GGTAGCATCGATGGTAGCATGGTGAGCAAGGGCGAGGAGGATAACATGGCCATCATCAAGGAGTTCATGC
GCTTCAAGGTGCACATGGAGGGCTCCGTGAACGGCCACGAGTTCGAGATCGAGGGCGAGGGCGAGGGCCG
CCCCTACGAGGGCACCCAGACCGCCAAGCTGAAGGTGACCAAGGGTGGCCCCCTGCCCTTCGCCTGGGAC
ATCCTGTCCCCTCAGTTCATGTACGGCTCCAAGGCCTACGTGAAGCACCCCGCCGACATCCCCGACTACT
TGAAGCTGTCCTTCCCCGAGGGCTTCAAGTGGGAGCGCGTGATGAACTTCGAGGACGGCGGCGTGGTGAC
CGTGACCCAGGACTCCTCACTGCAGGACGGCGAGTTCATCTACAAGGTGAAGCTGCGCGGCACCAACTTC
CCCTCCGACGGCCCCGTAATGCAGAAGAAGACCATGGGCTGGGAGGCCTCCTCCGAGCGGATGTACCCCG
AGGACGGCGCCCTGAAGGGCGAGATCAAGCAGAGGCTGAAGCTGAAGGACGGCGGCCACTACGACGCTGA
GGTCAAGACCACCTACAAGGCCAAGAAGCCCGTGCAGCTGCCCGGCGCCTACAACGTCAACATCAAGTTG
GACATCACCTCCCACAACGAGGACTACACCATCGTGGAACAGTACGAACGCGCTGAGGGCCGCCACTCCA
CCGGCGGCATGGACGAGCTGTACAAGCTCGAGGGAAGTGGAGCTACAAACTTTAGCCTTCTCAAACAAGC
AGGAGATGTCGAAGAGAATCCTGGCCCGGCTAGCATGGCCCCGAAGAAAAAGCGAAAGGTGGGCGGAAGC
GGAGGTTCCATGAACATTAACGACCTGATTCGGGAAATAAAGAACAAGGACTACACGGTCAAGCTGTCAG
GCACCGACTCCAACTCTATAACACAGCTCATTATAAGGGTTAATAATGATGGCAACGAATATGTCATCTC
TGAATCCGAGAATGAATCAATCGTGGAGAAATTCATCAGTGCATTTAAAAACGGCTGGCTTGCTACAACT
TTGGAGCGGATTGAGAAGAATTTCGTCATAACTGATCCCAGGTTGCCTGATAATCCTATAATATTCGCCT
CCGATAGTTTTCTTCAACTTACGGAGTACTCCAGAGAGGAGATACTGGGAAGGAATTGCAGATTCCTCCA
AGGTCCAGAAACTGATAGAGCTACTGTGAGGAAGATACGGGATGCCATTGACAATCAAACTGAAGTGACA
GTGCAACTTATCAATTACACCAAGTCAGGGAAAAAATTCTGGAACCTGTTCCATTTGCAACCCATGAGGG
ACCAAAAGGGCGATGTGCAATATTTCATAGGCGTTCAACTTGATGGTACTGAACACGTCAGAGATGCGGC
GGAGCGAGAAGGAGTGATGCTGATTAAGAAAACAGCAGAGAATATCGACGAAGCGGCGAAAGAGTTGTAC
GAAGATGAGGAAGAGTTCTACAATGATATGCAAACTATCACACTGAAATCTGAGCTGAACTAGTCTAGAT
AATCAACCTCTGGATTACAAAATTTGTGAAAGATTGACTGGTATTCTTAACTATGTTGCTCCTTTTACGC
TATGTGGATACGCTGCTTTAATGCCTTTGTATCATGCTATTGCTTCCCGTATGGCTTTCATTTTCTCCTC
CTTGTATAAATCCTGGTTGCTGTCTCTTTATGAGGAGTTGTGGCCCGTTGTCAGGCAACGTGGCGTGGTG
TGCACTGTGTTTGCTGACGCAACCCCCACTGGTTGGGGCATTGCCACCACCTGTCAGCTCCTTTCCGGGA
CTTTCGCTTTCCCCCTCCCTATTGCCACGGCGGAACTCATCGCCGCCTGCCTTGCCCGCTGCTGGACAGG
GGCTCGGCTGTTGGGCACTGACAATTCCGTGGTGTTGTCGGGGAAATCATCGTCCTTTCCTTGGCTGCTC
GCCTGTGTTGCCACCTGGATTCTGCGCGGGACGTCCTTCTGCTACGTCCCTTCGGCCCTCAATCCAGCGG
ACCTTCCTTCCCGCGGCCTGCTGCCGGCTCTGCGGCCTCTTCCGCGTCTTCGCCTTCGCCCTCAGACGAG
TCGGATCTCCCTTTGGGCCGCCTCCCCGCCTGAGATCCTTTAAGACCAATGACTTACAAGGCAGCTGTAG
ATCTTAGCCACTTTTTAAAAGAAAAGGGGGGACTGGAAGGGCTAATTCACTCCCAACGAAGACAAGATCT
GCTTTTTGCTTGTACTGGGTCTCTCTGGTTAGACCAGATCTGAGCCTGGGAGCTCTCTGGCTAACTAGGG
AACCCACTGCTTAAGCCTCAATAAAGCTTGCCTTGAGTGCTTCAAGTAGTGTGTGCCCGTCTGTTGTGTG
ACTCTGGTAACTAGAGATCCCTCAGACCCTTTTAGTCAGTGTGGAAAATCTCTAGCAGTAGTAGTTCATG
TCATCTTATTATTCAGTATTTATAACTTGCAAAGAAATGAATATCAGAGAGTGAGAGGCCCGGGGCGGCC
GCCCCCTTCACCGAGGGCCTATTTCCCATGATTCCTTCATATTTGCATATACGATACAAGGCTGTTAGAG
AGATAATTGGAATTAATTTGACTGTAAACACAAAGATATTAGTACAAAATACGTGACGTAGAAAGTAATA
ATTTCTTGGGTAGTTTGCAGTTTTAAAATTATGTTTTAAAATGGACTATCATATGCTTACCGTAACTTGA
AAGTATTTCGATTTCTTGGCTTTATATATCTTGTGGAAAGGACGAAACACCGTTAGGGTTAGGGTTAGGG
TTGTTTTAGAGCTAGAAATAGCAAGTTAAAATAAGGCTAGTCCGTTATCAACTTGAAAAAGTGGCACCGA
GTCGGTGCTTTTTTTGAATTCTCGACCCCCGGGTTAATTAAGGAAAGGGCTAGATCATTCTTGAAGACGA
AAGGGCCTCGTGATACGCCTATTTTTATAGGTTAATGTCATGATAATAATGGTTTCTTAGACGTCAGGTG
GCACTTTTCGGGGAAATGTGCGCGGAACCCCTATTTGTTTATTTTTCTAAATACATTCAAATATGTATCC
GCTCATGAGACAATAACCCTGATAAATGCTTCAATAATATTGAAAAAGGAAGAGTATGAGTATTCAACAT
TTCCGTGTCGCCCTTATTCCCTTTTTTGCGGCATTTTGCCTTCCTGTTTTTGCTCACCCAGAAACGCTGG
TGAAAGTAAAAGATGCTGAAGATCAGTTGGGTGCACGAGTGGGTTACATCGAACTGGATCTCAACAGCGG
TAAGATCCTTGAGAGTTTTCGCCCCGAAGAACGTTTTCCAATGATGAGCACTTTTAAAGTTCTGCTATGT
GGCGCGGTATTATCCCGTGTTGACGCCGGGCAAGAGCAACTCGGTCGCCGCATACACTATTCTCAGAATG
ACTTGGTTGAGTACTCACCAGTCACAGAAAAGCATCTTACGGATGGCATGACAGTAAGAGAATTATGCAG
TGCTGCCATAACCATGAGTGATAACACTGCGGCCAACTTACTTCTGACAACGATCGGAGGACCGAAGGAG
CTAACCGCTTTTTTGCACAACATGGGGGATCATGTAACTCGCCTTGATCGTTGGGAACCGGAGCTGAATG
AAGCCATACCAAACGACGAGCGTGACACCACGATGCCTGTAGCAATGGCAACAACGTTGCGCAAACTATT
AACTGGCGAACTACTTACTCTAGCTTCCCGGCAACAATTAATAGACTGGATGGAGGCGGATAAAGTTGCA
GGACCACTTCTGCGCTCGGCCCTTCCGGCTGGCTGGTTTATTGCTGATAAATCTGGAGCCGGTGAGCGTG
GGTCTCGCGGTATCATTGCAGCACTGGGGCCAGATGGTAAGCCCTCCCGTATCGTAGTTATCTACACGAC
GGGGAGTCAGGCAACTATGGATGAACGAAATAGACAGATCGCTGAGATAGGTGCCTCACTGATTAAGCAT
TGGTAACTGTCAGACCAAGTTTACTCATATATACTTTAGATTGATTTAAAACTTCATTTTTAATTTAAAA
GGATCTAGGTGAAGATCCTTTTTGATAATCTCATGACCAAAATCCCTTAACGTGAGTTTTCGTTCCACTG
AGCGTCAGACCCCGTAGAAAAGATCAAAGGATCTTCTTGAGATCCTTTTTTTCTGCGCGTAATCTGCTGC
TTGCAAACAAAAAAACCACCGCTACCAGCGGTGGTTTGTTTGCCGGATCAAGAGCTACCAACTCTTTTTC
CGAAGGTAACTGGCTTCAGCAGAGCGCAGATACCAAATACTGTTCTTCTAGTGTAGCCGTAGTTAGGCCA
CCACTTCAAGAACTCTGTAGCACCGCCTACATACCTCGCTCTGCTAATCCTGTTACCAGTGGCTGCTGCC
AGTGGCGATAAGTCGTGTCTTACCGGGTTGGACTCAAGACGATAGTTACCGGATAAGGCGCAGCGGTCGG
GCTGAACGGGGGGTTCGTGCACACAGCCCAGCTTGGAGCGAACGACCTACACCGAACTGAGATACCTACA
GCGTGAGCTATGAGAAAGCGCCACGCTTCCCGAAGGGAGAAAGGCGGACAGGTATCCGGTAAGCGGCAGG
GTCGGAACAGGAGAGCGCACGAGGGAGCTTCCAGGGGGAAACGCCTGGTATCTTTATAGTCCTGTCGGGT
TTCGCCACCTCTGACTTGAGCGTCGATTTTTGTGATGCTCGTCAGGGGGGCGGAGCCTATGGAAAAACGC
CAGCAACGCGGCCTTTTTACGGTTCCTGGCCTTTTGCTGGCCTTTTGCTCACATGTTCTTTCCTGCGTTA
TCCCCTGATTCTGTGGATAACCGTATTACCGCCTTTGAGTGAGCTGATACCGCTCGCCGCAGCCGAACGA
CCGAGCGCAGCGAGTCAGTGAGCGAGGAAGCGGAAGAGCGCCCAATACGCAAACCGCCTCTCCCCGCGCG
TTGGCCGATTCATTAATGCAGCAAGCTCATGGCTGACTAATTTTTTTTATTTATGCAGAGGCCGAGGCCG
CCTCGGCCTCTGAGCTATTCCAGAAGTAGTGAGGAGGCTTTTTTGGAGGCCTAGGCTTTTGCAAAAAGCT
CCCCGTGGCACGACAGGTTTCCCGACTGGAAAGCGGGCAGTGAGCGCAACGCAATTAATGTGAGTTAGCT
CACTCATTAGGCACCCCAGGCTTTACACTTTATGCTTCCGGCTCGTATGTTGTGTGGAATTGTGAGCGGA
TAACAATTTCACACAGGAAACAGCTATGACATGATTACGAATTTCACAAATAAAGCATTTTTTTCACTGC
ATTCTAGTTGTGGTTTGTCCAAACTCATCAATGTATCTTATCATGTCTGGATCAACTGGATAACTCAAGC
TAACCAAAATCATCCCAAACTTCCCACCCCATACCCTATTACCACTGCCAATTACCTGTGGTTTCATTTA
CTCTAAACCTGTGATTCCTCTGAATTATTTTCATTTTAAAGAAATTGTATTTGTTAAATATGTACTACAA
ACTTAGTAGT
